>Addgene plasmid #190702 | pAc-sgRNA-Cas9.dora_3 | addgene full sequence | sequence record 373356 | Addgene NGS Result
CCTTCCACTACCGTTTTGCCGCATTTGGTATTGCCATCTCGCTTTTTTGGCTTTACTTTGCTTTTTGAAT
AAGCCAAGAAACTGAAATCAAAGCGGACAGTCCGAAAATTGAATATTCCAAAAAACAACAATTGCACATG
CACTGCGTTCGGCAAAAGACGCAGAAATTCAAGCCTTTTGGTCTGGCATCATCTTAAAATATCATCAGTA
TCATCATTGCCATTATAAATACATAAGAAAATGAGAATACATTAAAGATATACATACAATCTTTGTCATA
GTCAACATATTTTGCAACAAAATTATCTATAGATAACATGTTTTTGTAGAAAATTCCACTAACTGATTTT
CGTATAAATACAAATTATTCTCATTCTTCAAAATACTCGCCGACGTCATCGCGAAATTCCTCAGCATTCT
TCGACAAATGAAGAGAGACAGCGAGTGACACAATCTTATCTTGCCGACGAGTCTTTGAAAATGGCCCCGG
GTAACGGTGAAAAACATATAGCCAAGAATGGAGCGATCGCCAGGCGATGGAAATTGGCTTCAAATTGCTC
CGAATATGGCCAGTTGGTCAGTTGGCATTGGATTGTGGAGAGATACTAGATCAGCTCGTTCTCCTTCTCC
TCCGCATTCTCCTACTCCGCCCGAAGACGCTTCTTTGATCGCTTCTTTCTCGAATGTGTACATATTCATT
ATGTATTTGGTGTTTGGCGACGATCAGCCAGCTTTAATGGCCATAAAACGTGTCTTGGTTTGTGGGCCAC
ATAACAGGCAGCGAGATCTGTTCGACTTGCAGCCTGAAATACGGCACGAGTAGGAAAAGCCGAGTCAAAT
GCCGAATGCAGAGTCTCATTACAGCACAATCAACTCAAGAAAAACTCGACACTTTTTTACCATTTGCACT
TAAATCCTTTTTTATTCGTTATGTATACTTTTTTTGGTCCCTAACCAAAACAAAACCAAACTCTCTTAGT
CGTGCCTCTATATTTAAAACTATCAATTTATTATAGTCAATAAATCGAACTGTGTTTTCAACAAACGAAC
AATAGGACACTTTGATTCTAAAGGAAATTTTGAAAATCTTAAGCAGAGGGTTCTTAAGACCATTTGCCAA
TTCTTATAATTCTCAACTGCTCTTTCCTGATGTTGATCATTTATATAGGTATGTTTTCCTCAATACTTCG
CATCCGGCTCTACTCCTGTCGTTTTAGAGCTAGAAATAGCAAGTTAAAATAAGGCTAGTCCGTTATCAAC
TTGAAAAAGTGGCACCGAGTCGGTGCTTTTTTAGATCTGGAAAAATGATGTGACAGTGGAAATGAGAAGT
AGGTGCATCTGCAAAGATTTGATTCAGAGTTGATGCCATTCATGATTTTTTTTTAGAAGTATCATTTGTG
TTTTTAGAATATAGAATTAATTCTTGAAGACGAAAGGGCCTCGTGATACGCCTATTTTTATAGGTTAATG
TCATGATAATAATGGTTTCTTAGACGTCAGGTGGCACTTTTCGGGGAAATGTGCGCGGAACCCCTATTTG
TTTATTTTTCTAAATACATTCAAATATGTATCCGCTCATGAGACAATAACCCTGATAAATGCTTCAATAA
TATTGAAAAAGGAAGAGTATGAGTATTCAACATTTCCGTGTCGCCCTTATTCCCTTTTTTGCGGCATTTT
GCCTTCCTGTTTTTGCTCACCCAGAAACGCTGGTGAAAGTAAAAGATGCTGAAGATCAGTTGGGTGCACG
AGTGGGTTACATCGAACTGGATCTCAACAGCGGTAAGATCCTTGAGAGTTTTCGCCCCGAAGAACGTTTT
CCAATGATGAGCACTTTTAAAGTTCTGCTATGTGGCGCGGTATTATCCCGTGTTGACGCCGGGCAAGAGC
AACTCGGTCGCCGCATACACTATTCTCAGAATGACTTGGTTGAGTACTCACCAGTCACAGAAAAGCATCT
TACGGATGGCATGACAGTAAGAGAATTATGCAGTGCTGCCATAACCATGAGTGATAACACTGCGGCCAAC
TTACTTCTGACAACGATCGGAGGACCGAAGGAGCTAACCGCTTTTTTGCACAACATGGGGGATCATGTAA
CTCGCCTTGATCGTTGGGAACCGGAGCTGAATGAAGCCATACCAAACGACGAGCGTGACACCACGATGCC
TGCAGCAATGGCAACAACGTTGCGCAAACTATTAACTGGCGAACTACTTACTCTAGCTTCCCGGCAACAA
TTAATAGACTGGATGGAGGCGGATAAAGTTGCAGGACCACTTCTGCGCTCGGCCCTTCCGGCTGGCTGGT
TTATTGCTGATAAATCTGGAGCCGGTGAGCGTGGGTCTCGCGGTATCATTGCAGCACTGGGGCCAGATGG
TAAGCCCTCCCGTATCGTAGTTATCTACACGACGGGGAGTCAGGCAACTATGGATGAACGAAATAGACAG
ATCGCTGAGATAGGTGCCTCACTGATTAAGCATTGGTAACTGTCAGACCAAGTTTACTCATATATACTTT
AGATTGATTTAAAACTTCATTTTTAATTTAAAAGGATCTAGGTGAAGATCCTTTTTGATAATCTCATGAC
CAAAATCCCTTAACGTGAGTTTTCGTTCCACTGAGCGTCAGACCCCGTAGAAAAGATCAAAGGATCTTCT
TGAGATCCTTTTTTTCTGCGCGTAATCTGCTGCTTGCAAACAAAAAAACCACCGCTACCAGCGGTGGTTT
GTTTGCCGGATCAAGAGCTACCAACTCTTTTTCCGAAGGTAACTGGCTTCAGCAGAGCGCAGATACCAAA
TACTGTCCTTCTAGTGTAGCCGTAGTTAGGCCACCACTTCAAGAACTCTGTAGCACCGCCTACATACCTC
GCTCTGCTAATCCTGTTACCAGTGGCTGCTGCCAGTGGCGATAAGTCGTGTCTTACCGGGTTGGACTCAA
GACGATAGTTACCGGATAAGGCGCAGCGGTCGGGCTGAACGGGGGGTTCGTGCACACAGCCCAGCTTGGA
GCGAACGACCTACACCGAACTGAGATACCTACAGCGTGAGCTATGAGAAAGCGCCACGCTTCCCGAAGGG
AGAAAGGCGGACAGGTATCCGGTAAGCGGCAGGGTCGGAACAGGAGAGCGCACGAGGGAGCTTCCAGGGG
GAAACGCCTGGTATCTTTATAGTCCTGTCGGGTTTCGCCACCTCTGACTTGAGCGTCGATTTTTGTGATG
CTCGTCAGGGGGGCGGAGCCTATGGAAAAACGCCAGCAACGCGGCCTTTTTACGGTTCCTGGCCTTTTGC
TGGCCTTGAAGCTGTCCCTGATGGTCGTCATCTACCTGCCTGGACAGCATGGCCTGCAACGCGGGCATCC
CGATGCCGCCGGAAGCGAGAAGAATCATAATGGGGAAGGCCATCCAGCCTCGCGTCGCGAACGCCAGCAA
GACGTAGCCCAGCGCGTCGGCCGCCATGCCGGCGATAATGGCCTGCTTCTCGCCGAAACGTTTGGTGGCG
GGACCAGTGACGAAGGCTTGAGCGAGGGCGTGCAAGATTCCGAATACCGCAAGCGACAGGCCGATCATCG
TCGCGCTCCAGCGAAAGCGGTCCTCGCCGAAAATGACCCAGAGCGCTGCCGGCACCTGTCCTACGAGTTG
CATGATAAAGAAGACAGTCATAAGTGCGGCGACGATAGTCATGCCCCGCGCCCACCGGAAGGAGCTGACT
GGGTTGAAGGCTCTCAAGGGCATCGGTCGACTGATCATAATCAGCCATACCACATTTGTAGAGGTTTTAC
TTGCTTTAAAAAACCTCCCACACCTCCCCCTGAACCTGAAACATAAAATGAATGCAATTGTTGTTGTTAA
CTTGTTTATTGCAGCTTATAATGGTTACAAATAAAGCAATAGCATCACAAATTTCACAAATAAAGCATTT
TTTTCACTGCATTCTAGTTGTGGTTTGTCCAAACTCATCAATGTATCTTATCATGTCTGGATCCCTCGAG
TCAGGCACCGGGCTTGCGGGTCATGCACCAGGTGCGCGGTCCTTCGGGCACCTCGACGTCGGCGGTGACG
GTGAAGCCGAGCCGCTCGTAGAAGGGGAGGTTGCGGGGCGCGGAGGTCTCCAGGAAGGCGGGCACCCCGG
CGCGCTCGGCCGCCTCCACTCCGGGGAGCACGACGGCGCTGCCCAGACCCTTGCCCTGGTGGTCGGGCGA
GACGCCGACGGTGGCCAGGAACCACGCGGGCTCCTTGGGCCGGTGCGGCGCCAGGAGGCCTTCCATCTGT
TGCTGCGCGGCCAGCCGGGAACCGCTCAACTCGGCCATGCGCGGGCCGATCTCGGCGAACACCGCCCCCG
CTTCGACGCTCTCCGGCGTGGTCCAGACCGCCACCGCGGCGCCGTCGTCCGCGACCCACACCTTGCCGAT
GTCGAGCCCGACGCGCGTGAGGAAGAGTTCTTGCAGCTCGGTGACCCGCTCGATGTGGCGGTCCGGGTCG
ACGGTGTGGCGCGTGGCGGGGTAGTCGGCGAACGCGGCGGCGAGGGTGCGTACGGCCCGGGGGACGTCGT
CGCGGGTGGCGAGGCGCACCGTGGGCTTGTACTCGGTCATGCTACCGCTGCCGCTACCGCTAGCAGGGCC
GGGATTCTCCTCCACGTCACCGCATGTTAGAAGACTTCCTCTGCCCTCAAGCTTGCCTGATCCCTTTTTC
TTTTTTGCCTGGCCGGCCTTTTTCGTGGCCGCCGGCCTTTTGTCGCCTCCCAGCTGAGACAGGTCGATCC
GTGTCTCGTACAGGCCGGTGATGCTCTGGTGGATCAGGGTGGCGTCCAGCACCTCTTTGGTGCTGGTGTA
CCTCTTCCGGTCGATGGTGGTGTCAAAGTACTTGAAGGCGGCAGGGGCTCCCAGATTGGTCAGGGTAAAC
AGGTGGATGATATTCTCGGCCTGCTCTCTGATGGGCTTATCCCGGTGCTTGTTGTAGGCGGACAGCACTT
TGTCCAGATTAGCGTCGGCCAGGATCACTCTCTTGGAGAACTCGCTGATCTGCTCGATGATCTCGTCCAG
GTAGTGCTTGTGCTGTTCCACAAACAGCTGTTTCTGCTCATTATCCTCGGGGGAGCCCTTCAGCTTCTCA
TAGTGGCTGGCCAGGTACAGGAAGTTCACATATTTGGAGGGCAGGGCCAGTTCGTTTCCCTTCTGCAGTT
CGCCGGCAGAGGCCAGCATTCTCTTCCGGCCGTTTTCCAGCTCGAACAGGGAGTACTTAGGCAGCTTGAT
GATCAGGTCCTTTTTCACTTCTTTGTAGCCCTTGGCTTCCAGAAAGTCGATGGGATTCTTCTCGAAGCTG
CTTCTTTCCATGATGGTGATCCCCAGCAGCTCTTTCACACTCTTCAGTTTCTTGGACTTGCCCTTTTCCA
CTTTGGCCACCACCAGCACAGAATAGGCCACGGTGGGGCTGTCGAAGCCGCCGTACTTCTTAGGGTCCCA
GTCCTTCTTTCTGGCGATCAGCTTATCGCTGTTCCTCTTGGGCAGGATAGACTCTTTGCTGAAGCCGCCT
GTCTGCACCTCGGTCTTTTTCACGATATTCACTTGGGGCATGCTCAGCACTTTCCGCACGGTGGCAAAAT
CCCGGCCCTTATCCCACACGATCTCCCCGGTTTCGCCGTTTGTCTCGATCAGAGGCCGCTTCCGGATCTC
GCCGTTGGCCAGGGTAATCTCGGTCTTGAAAAAGTTCATGATGTTGCTGTAGAAGAAGTACTTGGCGGTA
GCCTTGCCGATTTCCTGCTCGCTCTTGGCGATCATCTTCCGCACGTCGTACACCTTGTAGTCGCCGTACA
CGAACTCGCTTTCCAGCTTAGGGTACTTTTTGATCAGGGCGGTTCCCACGACGGCGTTCAGGTAGGCGTC
GTGGGCGTGGTGGTAGTTGTTGATCTCGCGCACTTTGTAAAACTGGAAATCCTTCCGGAAATCGGACACC
AGCTTGGACTTCAGGGTGATCACTTTCACTTCCCGGATCAGCTTGTCATTCTCGTCGTACTTAGTGTTCA
TCCGGGAGTCCAGGATCTGTGCCACGTGCTTTGTGATCTGCCGGGTTTCCACCAGCTGTCTCTTGATGAA
GCCGGCCTTATCCAGTTCGCTCAGGCCGCCTCTCTCGGCCTTGGTCAGATTGTCGAACTTTCTCTGGGTA
ATCAGCTTGGCGTTCAGCAGCTGCCGCCAGTAGTTCTTCATCTTCTTCACGACCTCTTCGGAGGGCACGT
TGTCGCTCTTGCCCCGGTTCTTGTCGCTTCTGGTCAGCACCTTGTTGTCGATGGAGTCGTCCTTCAGAAA
GCTCTGAGGCACGATATGGTCCACATCGTAGTCGGACAGCCGGTTGATGTCCAGTTCCTGGTCCACGTAC
ATATCCCGCCCATTCTGCAGGTAGTACAGGTACAGCTTCTCGTTCTGCAGCTGGGTGTTTTCCACGGGGT
GTTCTTTCAGGATCTGGCTGCCCAGCTCTTTGATGCCCTCTTCGATCCGCTTCATTCTCTCGCGGCTGTT
CTTCTGTCCCTTCTGGGTGGTCTGGTTCTCTCTGGCCATTTCGATCACGATGTTCTCGGGCTTGTGCCGG
CCCATCACTTTCACGAGCTCGTCCACCACCTTCACTGTCTGCAGGATGCCCTTCTTAATGGCGGGGCTGC
CGGCCAGATTGGCAATGTGCTCGTGCAGGCTATCGCCCTGGCCGGACACCTGGGCTTTCTGGATGTCCTC
TTTAAAGGTCAGGCTGTCGTCGTGGATCAGCTGCATGAAGTTTCTGTTGGCGAAGCCGTCGGACTTCAGG
AAATCCAGGATTGTCTTGCCGGACTGCTTGTCCCGGATGCCGTTGATCAGCTTCCGGCTCAGCCTGCCCC
AGCCGGTGTATCTCCGCCGCTTCAGCTGCTTCATCACTTTGTCGTCGAACAGGTGGGCATAGGTTTTCAG
CCGTTCCTCGATCATCTCTCTGTCCTCAAACAGTGTCAGGGTCAGCACGATATCTTCCAGAATGTCCTCG
TTTTCCTCATTGTCCAGGAAGTCCTTGTCCTTGATAATTTTCAGCAGATCGTGGTATGTGCCCAGGGAGG
CGTTGAACCGATCTTCCACGCCGGAGATTTCCACGGAGTCGAAGCACTCGATTTTCTTGAAGTAGTCCTC
TTTCAGCTGCTTCACGGTCACTTTCCGGTTGGTCTTGAACAGCAGGTCCACGATGGCCTTTTTCTGCTCG
CCGCTCAGGAAGGCGGGCTTTCTCATTCCCTCGGTCACGTATTTCACTTTGGTCAGCTCGTTATACACGG
TGAAGTACTCGTACAGCAGGCTGTGCTTGGGCAGCACCTTCTCGTTGGGCAGGTTCTTATCGAAGTTGGT
CATCCGCTCGATGAAGCTCTGGGCGGAAGCGCCCTTGTCCACCACTTCCTCGAAGTTCCAGGGGGTGATG
GTTTCCTCGCTCTTTCTGGTCATCCAGGCGAATCTGCTGTTTCCCCTGGCCAGAGGGCCCACGTAGTAGG
GGATGCGGAAGGTCAGGATCTTCTCGATCTTTTCCCGGTTGTCCTTCAGGAATGGGTAAAAATCTTCCTG
CCGCCGCAGAATGGCGTGCAGCTCTCCCAGGTGGATCTGGTGGGGGATGCTGCCGTTGTCGAAGGTCCGC
TGCTTCCGCAGCAGGTCCTCTCTGTTCAGCTTCACGAGCAGTTCCTCGGTGCCGTCCATCTTTTCCAGGA
TGGGCTTGATGAACTTGTAGAACTCTTCCTGGCTGGCTCCGCCGTCAATGTAGCCGGCGTAGCCGTTCTT
GCTCTGGTCGAAGAAAATCTCTTTGTACTTCTCAGGCAGCTGCTGCCGCACGAGAGCTTTCAGCAGGGTC
AGGTCCTGGTGGTGCTCGTCGTATCTCTTGATCATAGAGGCGCTCAGGGGGGCCTTGGTGATCTCGGTGT
TCACTCTCAGGATGTCGCTCAGCAGGATGGCGTCGGACAGGTTCTTGGCGGCCAGAAACAGGTCGGCGTA
CTGGTCGCCGATCTGGGCCAGCAGGTTGTCCAGGTCGTCGTCGTAGGTGTCCTTGCTCAGCTGCAGTTTG
GCATCCTCGGCCAGGTCGAAGTTGCTCTTGAAGTTGGGGGTCAGGCCCAGGCTCAGGGCAATCAGGTTTC
CGAACAGGCCATTCTTCTTCTCGCCGGGCAGCTGGGCGATCAGATTTTCCAGCCGTCTGCTCTTGCTCAG
TCTGGCAGACAGGATGGCCTTGGCGTCCACGCCGCTGGCGTTGATGGGGTTTTCCTCGAACAGCTGGTTG
TAGGTCTGCACCAGCTGGATGAACAGCTTGTCCACGTCGCTGTTGTCGGGGTTCAGGTCGCCCTCGATCA
GGAAGTGGCCCCGGAACTTGATCATGTGGGCCAGGGCCAGATAGATCAGCCGCAGGTCGGCCTTGTCGGT
GCTGTCCACCAGTTTCTTTCTCAGGTGGTAGATGGTGGGGTACTTCTCGTGGTAGGCCACCTCGTCCACG
ATGTTGCCGAAGATGGGGTGCCGCTCGTGCTTCTTATCCTCTTCCACCAGGAAGGACTCTTCCAGTCTGT
GGAAGAAGCTGTCGTCCACCTTGGCCATCTCGTTGCTGAAGATCTCTTGCAGATAGCAGATCCGGTTCTT
CCGTCTGGTGTATCTTCTTCTGGCGGTTCTCTTCAGCCGGGTGGCCTCGGCTGTTTCGCCGCTGTCGAAC
AGCAGGGCTCCGATCAGGTTCTTCTTGATGCTGTGCCGGTCGGTGTTGCCCAGCACCTTGAATTTCTTGC
TGGGCACCTTGTACTCGTCGGTGATCACGGCCCAGCCCACAGAGTTGGTGCCGATGTCCAGGCCGATGCT
GTACTTCTTGTCGGCTGCTGGGACTCCGTGGATACCGACCTTCCGCTTCTTCTTTGGGGCCATCTTATCG
TCATCGTCTTTGTAATCAATATCATGATCCTTGTAGTCTCCGTCGTGGTCCTTATAGTCCATGAATTCCA
CCACACTGGACTAGTAGGTACCCCGATCCGGGGTCTCTGGATTAGACGACTGCTGGCTGATGGAGCGGCT
TTGTGTCGGGAGGAGTATCCACACAGCACAAGAACTCAAACGGTAGTGATATGAAAACTGGTCCCGCAGC
CCGTTTTATAAAGCCCGCTTAGCGCTAAAACCTTATCAGCCGCAATGCTCTCCGCTCTCAAGTCGCGTTC
AAAACTTTTACCATATATGGGTATGAATTGTTCGCCGATTGGGTTTTCATTTACGGAGAATTTCCTCCGC
AACTGGGTGTTCGTGCTTGTGTGTGTCTTGTATATCGCCATGAAGAGTGTACTTCCATGGGTCCTATCAG
TTGCGGCATGTGATTCAATTTGGGGGTTACTCATATTCGATACTTCAGCTGGTTATCTTTATGCTGTGAT
GGTCACGGTGCTTTTACACATTTTTTCCCCAACTACTCATTGTATGCCAAAACATACATATGTACATGTG
TTTATAGTGGGTTTATTAGTAATGTCCAGCGATATTAAAACATTACAGTTAAATAATATTCATATTAGCT
TACGTTTACTGCTATCTGCACTTCAAATTGGTTATTCCAGGGACATTTTGTGCAACACACATCTTCTAGT
AGGGCATTCACTAGTCGTAGAAAACACACCTAACTTAAGCCGGTTTTAACAATAACGGCGAAACAGCTGC
CAGACGAGAGAAAAGTACACAGCAAGAAGCATTTCTATAATGATGCCGTCCTAAATATGCAGCATTTTTG
CTCAAATTGATCATTTCGTTGCATCGCTCAGGTGGTATAGTATTTGGCTATTGAATGTGATTGCTATCTT
AATAGTTTTGAATAGTAATAGTGCAAATATTCATTCATAAAAAATAGGTAATCGATTTTTTCAGTGCAGT
CTATGCGTTTGCGCAACAGAGACGAAGAGAGAGACGCCTCACACACAAGCACATGCGGTCTAAGCTGCTC
TCCCTCTTTTTCTCTCTCTCTCTGGCTTGCGGCAGTTTTCCAGAGGCTGTGACTCAGTAAGCATTTCTTG
TTGTTACCCTAACGATAAGCGTCCGATTCCTAATTCTCTTTCAAATAATTTGTTTTATTTTTTTTTTTGT
GTGTTTTGAAGTCAAACAGCTTCATAAACAATATTAAATATCGCAATTGTTATTGCAAATGCATTCGTAT
CAGGCGCCTTGATGTTTTTCGCCAAAACTTCGTCTGCTCTTTGTCAGCGTAATTGCGTTTGCCGGTCGTG
CCGTCTTGCTCGCACGCGGCTTGCAAACAAAAAGTGAAAGAGGGAAAGCCACCTGTGTTGTTGCTTTTGT
TGCTATCGTTGGCTGCACACACATGGCAATAAGTAACCATATTGTAGACTTATTTATTTTAGCGTTTTCG
TTGACTAATCTTTGTTTAAATAATTGCCTATTTCGAGCCAAAATGACGCATAAAAGGAAACGGCAACATG
CGGTGCGTTGAGCATGCGTAAGCGAGATGGCGCTAGAGAGAGCGCAGCATAAAAAGAAAAAAACAACCGG
CGAGTGGCGAGACACGAATAATACACACACGCACACATGGTCAAAGGAGTGGCTCCAACGTCGGTGACGT
CGCGCCCAGCCACAGACCCCGCCACGCCCCGCCCCACCCTTCCTTCCGCTGCCCCGCACCCCTTT
Features (pLannotate 1.2.2; 14 found; start..end, strand, type, name):
    790..1189    +  promoter       dU6-2 promoter: RNA polymerase III promoter for Drosophila U6-2 snRNA (Das et al., 1987)
   1211..1286    +  misc_RNA       gRNA scaffold: guide RNA scaffold for the Streptococcus pyogenes CRISPR/Cas9 system
   1293..1374    -  promoter       Ac5 promoter (fragment): Drosophila melanogaster actin 5C promoter
   1524..1628    +  promoter       AmpR promoter: bla
   1629..2489    +  CDS            AmpR: β-lactamase; bla; confers resistance to ampicillin, carbenicillin, and related antibiotics
   2660..3248    +  rep_origin     ori: high-copy-number ColE1/pMB1/pBR322/pUC origin of replication
   3294..3741    -  CDS            TcR (fragment): tetracycline efflux protein; tet; confers resistance to tetracycline
   3742..3826    +  CDS            large T antigen (fragment): large T antigen from SV40 (simian virus 40)
   3849..3983    +  polyA_signal   SV40 poly(A) signal: SV40 polyadenylation signal
   3991..4590    -  CDS            PuroR: puromycin N-acetyltransferase; pac from Streptomyces alboniger; confers resistance to puromycin
   4684..4731    -  CDS            nucleoplasmin NLS: bipartite nuclear localization signal from nucleoplasmin
   4732..7230    -  CDS            Cas9(C): C-terminal portion of Streptococcus pyogenes Cas9 (Zetsche et al., 2015)
   7231..8832    -  CDS            Cas9(N): N-terminal portion of Streptococcus pyogenes Cas9 (Zetsche et al., 2015)
   8993..789     -  promoter       Ac5 promoter (across the origin): Drosophila melanogaster actin 5c promoter
