[The description below was written by a language model from this plasmid's Addgene catalogue record and pLannotate feature annotations shown in this document.]
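Description:
pAc-sgRNA-Cas9.dora_3 is an all-in-one CRISPR plasmid for insect-cell expression, built on the pAc-sgRNA-Cas9 backbone and intended for use in Drosophila S2 cells. It is about 10.6 kb and is propagated in E. coli as a high-copy plasmid through a ColE1/pUC-type origin, with ampicillin selection provided by the β-lactamase gene and its own promoter. The annotation also picks up backbone remnants with no evident function in the construct, including a fragment of a tetracycline resistance gene, a small piece of SV40 large T antigen sequence and a short stray piece of Ac5 promoter.

The plasmid carries two expression units. In the first, a Drosophila U6-2 RNA polymerase III promoter drives a single guide RNA made of a 20-nt spacer against the D. melanogaster dora gene (CG34401; the third guide of a set, judging by the name) fused to the Streptococcus pyogenes gRNA scaffold. The spacer was inserted between two SapI sites that were destroyed during cloning. In the second unit, on the opposite strand, the strong constitutive actin 5C (Ac5) promoter drives S. pyogenes Cas9. Cas9 is annotated as adjoining N- and C-terminal portions that together form a contiguous coding region, followed by a nucleoplasmin nuclear localization signal and then puromycin N-acetyltransferase. The record describes this product as Cas9-Puro, but the element linking the two coding regions is not annotated. An SV40 poly(A) signal lies just beyond the end of this unit, although it is annotated on the opposite strand.

Puromycin selection enriches for transfected S2 cells that express the nuclease together with the guide. The construct is therefore suited to disrupting dora in cultured fly cells. The associated work concerns target-directed microRNA degradation in Drosophila.
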