Addgene plasmid #190702: pAc-sgRNA-Cas9.dora_3
Purpose: Expresses sgRNA targeting Dora gene and Cas9-Puro in Drosophila S2 cells
Depositing lab: David Bartel. Depositing organization: Whitehead Institute for Biomedical Research. Publication: Endogenous transcripts direct microRNA degradation in Drosophila, and this targeted degradation is required for proper embryonic development. Kingston ER, Blodgett LW, Bartel DP. Mol Cell. 2022 Sep 15. pii: S1097-2765(22)00849-8. doi: 10.1016/j.molcel.2022.08.029. PubMed 36150386.
Backbone
  Vector backbone: pAc-sgRNA-Cas9
  Backbone manufacturer: Ji-Long Liu
  Backbone size w/o insert (bp): 10615
  Total vector size (bp): 10635
  Vector type: Insect Expression, CRISPR
  Selectable markers: Puromycin
Growth in bacteria
  Bacterial resistance: Ampicillin, 100 μg/mL
  Growth temperature: 37°C
  Growth strain: DH5alpha
  Copy number: High Copy
Gene/Insert
  Gene/Insert name: dora (CG34401) sgRNA 3
  gRNA/shRNA sequence: CATCCGGCTCTACTCCTGTC
  Species: D. melanogaster (fly)
  Promoter: Drosophila U6
  Cloning method: Restriction Enzyme; 5′ cloning site SapI (destroyed during cloning); 3′ cloning site SapI (destroyed during cloning)
  Sequencing primers: 5′ GTTCGACTTGCAGCCTGAAATACG
Terms and licenses: Academic/Nonprofit Terms; Industry Terms: Not Available to Industry
How to cite: pAc-sgRNA-Cas9.dora_3 was a gift from David Bartel (Addgene plasmid # 190702 ; http://n2t.net/addgene:190702 ; RRID:Addgene_190702)
